Addgene plasmid #42679: TAL3216
Depositing lab: Keith Joung. Depositing organization: Massachusetts General Hospital. Publication: Targeted gene disruption in somatic zebrafish cells using engineered TALENs. Sander JD, Cade L, Khayter C, Reyon D, Peterson RT, Joung JK, Yeh JR. Nat Biotechnol. 2011 Aug 5;29(8):697-8. doi: 10.1038/nbt.1934. PubMed 21822241.
Backbone
  Vector backbone: JDS71
  Backbone manufacturer: Addgene plasmid #32287
  Backbone size w/o insert (bp): 6447
  Vector type: Mammalian Expression ; T7
Growth in bacteria
  Bacterial resistance: Ampicillin, 100 μg/mL
  Growth temperature: 37°C
  Growth strain: XL1 Blue
  Copy number: High Copy
Gene/Insert
  Gene/Insert name: ZebrafishCommunity-atg12-left (alt name: atg12)
  Species: D. rerio (zebrafish)
  Insert size (bp): 1640
  Entrez Gene: atg12
  Promoter: CMV
  Tag / fusion protein: 3X Flag (N terminal on backbone); WT FOKI (C terminal on backbone)
  Cloning method: Restriction Enzyme; 5′ cloning site N/A (destroyed during cloning); 3′ cloning site N/A (destroyed during cloning)
  Sequencing primers: 5′ CMV-F; 3′ BGH-rev
Terms and licenses: Academic/Nonprofit Terms; Industry Terms: Not Available to Industry
Depositor comments: Target binding site: TTAATCAGTCGTTTGCGC It is strongly recommended that users perform a diagnostic digest to verify this plasmid prior to use. For example, a double digest of the plasmid with BamHI and KpnI should result in two bands at 2.3kb and 5.8kb.
How to cite: TAL3216 was a gift from Keith Joung (Addgene plasmid # 42679 ; http://n2t.net/addgene:42679 ; RRID:Addgene_42679)
