[The description below was written by a language model from this plasmid's Addgene catalogue record.]
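Description:
TAL3216 is a TALEN expression plasmid built on the JDS71 backbone, encoding the left-hand monomer of a TAL effector nuclease pair directed against the zebrafish (Danio rerio) atg12 gene. The insert, about 1.6 kb, is an engineered array of TAL effector repeats designed to recognise a specific 18-nucleotide half-site in atg12. It was cloned by restriction enzyme methods into the roughly 6.4 kb backbone, with both cloning sites destroyed in the process. The backbone supplies the flanking fusion parts: an N-terminal 3X Flag tag for detection and a C-terminal wild-type FokI nuclease domain. Because FokI cleaves only as a dimer, this left monomer is meant to work with a matching right-hand TALEN that binds the opposite half-site, so that the two nuclease domains meet over the spacer and make a double-strand break. Error-prone repair of that break can then produce disrupting insertions or deletions.

Expression is driven by a CMV promoter for mammalian cells, and the vector type also lists T7, which indicates that a T7 promoter is available for in vitro transcription of TALEN mRNA. This is the usual route for delivery into zebrafish embryos by injection, and it fits the associated work on targeted gene disruption in somatic zebrafish cells. The use of a BGH reverse sequencing primer suggests a BGH polyadenylation region downstream of the coding sequence, although the record does not list it explicitly. The plasmid is maintained in E. coli at high copy number under ampicillin selection. No feature table was provided, so the origin of replication and other backbone elements are not documented here. The depositor advises confirming the plasmid's structure by diagnostic restriction digest before use.
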