>Addgene plasmid #42679 | TAL3216 | depositor partial sequence | sequence record 57799 | TAL3216 sequence 2430 bps
TCTAGAGCTAGCACCATGGACTACAAAGACCATGACGGTGATTATAAAGATCATGACATCGATTACAAGG
ATGACGATGACAAGATGGCCCCCAAGAAGAAGAGGAAGGTGGGCATTCACCGCGGGGTACCTATGGTGGA
CTTGAGGACACTCGGTTATTCGCAACAGCAACAGGAGAAAATCAAGCCTAAGGTCAGGAGCACCGTCGCG
CAACACCACGAGGCGCTTGTGGGGCATGGCTTCACTCATGCGCATATTGTCGCGCTTTCACAGCACCCTG
CGGCGCTTGGGACGGTGGCTGTCAAATACCAAGATATGATTGCGGCCCTGCCCGAAGCCACGCACGAGGC
AATTGTAGGGGTCGGTAAACAGTGGTCGGGAGCGCGAGCACTTGAGGCGCTGCTGACTGTGGCGGGTGAG
CTTAGGGGGCCTCCGCTCCAGCTCGACACCGGGCAGCTGCTGAAGATCGCGAAGAGAGGGGGAGTAACAG
CGGTAGAGGCAGTGCACGCCTGGCGCAATGCGCTCACCGGGGCCCCCTTGAACCTGACCCCAGACCAGGT
AGTCGCAATCGCGTCAAACGGAGGGGGAAAGCAAGCCCTGGAAACCGTGCAAAGGTTGTTGCCGGTCCTT
TGTCAAGACCACGGCCTTACACCGGAGCAAGTCGTGGCCATTGCAAGCAACATCGGTGGCAAACAGGCTC
TTGAGACGGTTCAGAGACTTCTCCCAGTTCTCTGTCAAGCCCACGGGCTGACTCCCGATCAAGTTGTAGC
GATTGCGTCGAACATTGGAGGGAAACAAGCATTGGAGACTGTCCAACGGCTCCTTCCCGTGTTGTGTCAA
GCCCACGGTTTGACGCCTGCACAAGTGGTCGCCATCGCCTCGAATGGCGGCGGTAAGCAGGCGCTGGAAA
CAGTACAGCGCCTGCTGCCTGTACTGTGCCAGGATCATGGACTGACCCCAGACCAGGTAGTCGCAATCGC
GTCACATGACGGGGGAAAGCAAGCCCTGGAAACCGTGCAAAGGTTGTTGCCGGTCCTTTGTCAAGACCAC
GGCCTTACACCGGAGCAAGTCGTGGCCATTGCAAGCAACATCGGTGGCAAACAGGCTCTTGAGACGGTTC
AGAGACTTCTCCCAGTTCTCTGTCAAGCCCACGGGCTGACTCCCGATCAAGTTGTAGCGATTGCGAATAA
CAATGGAGGGAAACAAGCATTGGAGACTGTCCAACGGCTCCTTCCCGTGTTGTGTCAAGCCCACGGTTTG
ACGCCTGCACAAGTGGTCGCCATCGCCTCGAATGGCGGCGGTAAGCAGGCGCTGGAAACAGTACAGCGCC
TGCTGCCTGTACTGTGCCAGGATCATGGACTGACCCCAGACCAGGTAGTCGCAATCGCGTCACATGACGG
GGGAAAGCAAGCCCTGGAAACCGTGCAAAGGTTGTTGCCGGTCCTTTGTCAAGACCACGGCCTTACACCG
GAGCAAGTCGTGGCCATTGCAAATAATAACGGTGGCAAACAGGCTCTTGAGACGGTTCAGAGACTTCTCC
CAGTTCTCTGTCAAGCCCACGGGCTGACTCCCGATCAAGTTGTAGCGATTGCGTCCAACGGTGGAGGGAA
ACAAGCATTGGAGACTGTCCAACGGCTCCTTCCCGTGTTGTGTCAAGCCCACGGTTTGACGCCTGCACAA
GTGGTCGCCATCGCCTCGAATGGCGGCGGTAAGCAGGCGCTGGAAACAGTACAGCGCCTGCTGCCTGTAC
TGTGCCAGGATCATGGACTGACCCCAGACCAGGTAGTCGCAATCGCGTCAAACGGAGGGGGAAAGCAAGC
CCTGGAAACCGTGCAAAGGTTGTTGCCGGTCCTTTGTCAAGACCACGGCCTTACACCGGAGCAAGTCGTG
GCCATTGCAAATAATAACGGTGGCAAACAGGCTCTTGAGACGGTTCAGAGACTTCTCCCAGTTCTCTGTC
AAGCCCACGGGCTGACTCCCGATCAAGTTGTAGCGATTGCGTCGCATGACGGAGGGAAACAAGCATTGGA
GACTGTCCAACGGCTCCTTCCCGTGTTGTGTCAAGCCCACGGTTTGACGCCTGCACAAGTGGTCGCCATC
GCCAACAACAACGGCGGTAAGCAGGCGCTGGAAACAGTACAGCGCCTGCTGCCTGTACTGTGCCAGGATC
ATGGACTGACACCCGAACAGGTGGTCGCCATTGCTTCCCACGACGGAGGACGGCCAGCCTTGGAGTCCAT
CGTAGCCCAATTGTCCAGGCCCGATCCCGCGTTGGCTGCGTTAACGAATGACCATCTGGTGGCGTTGGCA
TGTCTTGGTGGACGACCCGCGCTCGATGCAGTCAAAAAGGGTCTGCCTCATGCTCCCGCATTGATCAAAA
GAACCAACCGGCGGATTCCCGAGAGAACTTCCCATCGAGTCGCGGGATCC
