>Addgene plasmid #42679 | TAL3216 | addgene partial sequence | sequence record 61022 | JDS-TALEN-F 5'-TAGGGGTCGGTAAACAGTGG-3'
TGGCGGGTGAGCTTAGGGGGCCTCCGCTCCAGCTCGACACCGGGCAGCTGCTGAAGATCGCGAAGAGAGG
GGGAGTAACAGCGGTAGAGGCAGTGCACGCCTGGCGCAATGCGCTCACCGGGGCCCCCTTGAACCTGACC
CCAGACCAGGTAGTCGCAATCGCGTCAAACGGAGGGGGAAAGCAAGCCCTGGAAACCGTGCAAAGGTTGT
TGCCGGTCCTTTGTCAAGACCACGGCCTTACACCGGAGCAAGTCGTGGCCATTGCAAGCAACATCGGTGG
CAAACAGGCTCTTGAGACGGTTCAGAGACTTCTCCCAGTTCTCTGTCAAGCCCACGGGCTGACTCCCGAT
CAAGTTGTAGCGATTGCGTCGAACATTGGAGGGAAACAAGCATTGGAGACTGTCCAACGGCTCCTTCCCG
TGTTGTGTCAAGCCCACGGTTTGACGCCTGCACAAGTGGTCGCCATCGCCTCGAATGGCGGCGGTAAGCA
GGCGCTGGAAACAGTACAGCGCCTGCTGCCTGTACTGTGCCAGGATCATGGACTGACCCCAGACCAGGTA
GTCGCAATCGCGTCACATGACGGGGGAAAGCAAGCCCTGGAAACCGTGCAAAGGTTGTTGCCGGTCCTTT
GTCAAGACCACGGCCTTACACCGGAGCAAGTCGTGGCCATTGCAAGCAACATCGGTGGCAAACAGGCTCT
TGAGACGGTTCAGAGACTTCTCCCAGTTCTCTGTCAAGCCCACGGGCTGACTCCCGATCAAGTTGTAGCG
ATTGCGAATAACAATGGAGGGAAACAAGCATTGGAGACTGTCCAACGGCTCCTTCCCGTGTTGTGTCAAG
CCCACGGTTTGACGCCTGCACAAGTGGTCGCCATCGCCTCGAATGGCGGCGGTAAGCAGGCGCTGGAAAC
AGTACAGCGCCTGCTGCCTGTACTGTGC
